Addgene plasmid #212865: pCYP32
Purpose: Expresses the Prauserella muralis LRD-modifying cytochrome P450 enzyme
Depositing lab: Christopher Voigt. Depositing organization: Massachusetts Institute of Technology. Publication: Design of a redox-proficient Escherichia coli for screening terpenoids and modifying cytochrome P450s. Lin GM, Voigt CA. Nature Catalysis. 6, 1016–1029 (2023). https://doi.org/10.1038/s41929-023-01049-5.
Backbone
  Vector backbone: pCYP
  Vector type: Bacterial Expression
Growth in bacteria
  Bacterial resistance: Kanamycin, 50 μg/mL
  Growth temperature: 37°C
  Growth strain: DH5alpha
  Copy number: High Copy
Gene/Insert
  Gene/Insert name: cytochrome P450 (alt name: Uniprot ID: A0A2V4AZ03)
  Species: Prauserella muralis
  Promoter: PcymRC
  Cloning method: Unknown
Resource information
  A portion of this plasmid was derived from a plasmid made by: codon optimized and synthesized by vendors
Terms and licenses: Academic/Nonprofit Terms; Industry Terms: Not Available to Industry
How to cite: pCYP32 was a gift from Christopher Voigt (Addgene plasmid # 212865 ; http://n2t.net/addgene:212865 ; RRID:Addgene_212865)
