[The description below was written by a language model from this plasmid's Addgene catalogue record and pLannotate feature annotations shown in this document.]
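Description:
pCYP32 is a 4,459 nt bacterial expression plasmid built on the pCYP backbone for producing a cytochrome P450 from the actinomycete Prauserella muralis in Escherichia coli. The catalogue describes the enzyme as an "LRD-modifying" P450, without expanding the abbreviation. The coding sequence was codon optimized and synthesized commercially. Selection is by kanamycin through an aph(3')-Ia (KanR) gene. The only complete replication origin annotated is p15A, usually regarded as medium-copy and compatible with ColE1-type plasmids, although the catalogue entry lists the plasmid as high copy. Short fragments annotated as RSF ori, bom, tet promoter and TcR appear to be backbone remnants or partial homology matches rather than functional elements.

Expression is driven by the PcymRC promoter, a cumate-responsive system. Two CuO operator sites, which bind the CymR repressor from the Pseudomonas putida p-cmt operon, sit in the promoter region. The plasmid also carries its own cymR gene, preceded by a fragment of the lacIq promoter that presumably provides constitutive repressor expression. CymR holds the promoter off until cumate releases it from the operators. Directly downstream of the operators is a type III hammerhead ribozyme, commonly used as a self-cleaving insulator that trims the 5' untranslated region so that translation is less dependent on promoter context. The automated annotation does not label the P450 itself, but the unannotated stretch between the ribozyme and the cymR cassette is where the insert would be expected to lie.

The associated work concerns a redox-proficient E. coli for screening terpenoids and modifying P450s, so this plasmid most likely serves as one member of a P450 library, co-maintained with compatible plasmids in that host.
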