Features (pLannotate 1.2.2; 12 found; start..end, strand, type, name):
     28..54      +  misc_feature   bom (fragment): basis of mobility region from pBR322
    153..208     -  rep_origin     RSF ori (fragment): Plasmids containing the RSF 1030 origin of replication can be propagated in E. coli cells that contain additional plasmids with compatible origins.
    296..841     -  rep_origin     p15A ori: Plasmids containing the medium-copy-number p15A origin of replication can be propagated in E. coli cells that contain a second plasmid with the ColE1 origin.
    930..1745    -  CDS            KanR: aminoglycoside phosphotransferase; aph(3')-Ia; confers resistance to kanamycin in bacteria or G418 (Geneticin®) in eukaryotes
   1922..1949    +  protein_bind   CuO: CymR-binding P2 operator sequence from the p-cmt operon of Pseudomonas putida (Mullick et al., 2006) CymR
   1980..2007    +  protein_bind   CuO: CymR-binding P2 operator sequence from the p-cmt operon of Pseudomonas putida (Mullick et al., 2006) CymR
   2011..2066    +  ncRNA          Hammerhead 3: Accession: RF00008 - Hammerhead ribozyme (type III)
   3494..3567    +  promoter       lacIq promoter (fragment): lacI (mutant); In the lacIq allele, a single base change in the promoter boosts expression of the lacI gene about 10-fold.
   3568..4176    +  CDS            cymR: CYMR_PSEPU - Experimental evidence at transcript level: Swiss-Prot protein existence level 2. Involved in the repression of the cym and cmt operons which are responsible of the p-cymene degradation. From Pseudomonas putida (Arthrobacter siderocapsulatus).
   4281..4299    -  promoter       tet promoter (fragment): E. coli promoter for tetracycline efflux protein gene
   4309..4429    +  CDS            TcR (fragment): tetracycline efflux protein; tet; confers resistance to tetracycline
   4448..11      -  rep_origin     RSF ori (fragment) (across the origin): Plasmids containing the RSF 1030 origin of replication can be propagated in E. coli cells that contain additional plasmids with compatible origins.
>Addgene plasmid #212865 | pCYP32 | addgene full sequence | sequence record 423271 | Addgene NGS Result
ACTGACTCGCTGCACGAGGCAGACCTCAGCGCTAGCGGAGTGTATACTGGCTTACTATGTTGGCACTGAT
GAGGGTGTCAGTGAAGTGCTTCATGTGGCAGGAGAAAAAAGGCTGCACCGGTGCGTCAGCAGAATATGTG
ATACAGGATATATTCCGCTTCCTCGCTCACTGACTCGCTACGCTCGGTCGTTCGACTGCGGCGAGCGGAA
ATGGCTTACGAACGGGGCGGAGATTTCCTGGAAGATGCCAGGAAGATACTTAACAGGGAAGTGAGAGGGC
CGCGGCAAAGCCGTTTTTCCATAGGCTCCGCCCCCCTGACAAGCATCACGAAATCTGACGCTCAAATCAG
TGGTGGCGAAACCCGACAGGACTATAAAGATACCAGGCGTTTCCCCCTGGCGGCTCCCTCGTGCGCTCTC
CTGTTCCTGCCTTTCGGTTTACCGGTGTCATTCCGCTGTTATGGCCGCGTTTGTCTCATTCCACGCCTGA
CACTCAGTTCCGGGTAGGCAGTTCGCTCCAAGCTGGACTGTATGCACGAACCCCCCGTTCAGTCCGACCG
CTGCGCCTTATCCGGTAACTATCGTCTTGAGTCCAACCCGGAAAGACATGCAAAAGCACCACTGGCAGCA
GCCACTGGTAATTGATTTAGAGGAGTTAGTCTTGAAGTCATGCGCCGGTTAAGGCTAAACTGAAAGGACA
AGTTTTGGTGACTGCGCTCCTCCAAGCCAGTTACCTCGGTTCAAAGAGTTGGTAGCTCAGAGAACCTTCG
AAAAACCGCCCTGCAAGGCGGTTTTTTCGTTTTCAGAGCAAGAGATTACGCGCAGACCAAAACGATCTCA
AGAAGATCATCTTATTAAGGGGTCTGACGCTCAGTGGAACGAAAAATCAATCTAAAGTATATATGAGTAA
ACTTGGTCTGACAGTTACCTTAGAAAAACTCATCGAGCATCAAATGAAACTGCAATTTATTCATATCAGG
ATTATCAATACCATATTTTTGAAAAAGCCGTTTCTGTAATGAAGGAGAAAACTCACCGAGGCAGTTCCAT
AGGATGGCAAGATCCTGGTATCGGTCTGCGATTCCGACTCGTCCAACATCAATACAACCTATTAATTTCC
CCTCGTCAAAAATAAGGTTATCAAGTGAGAAATCACCATGAGTGACGACTGAATCCGGTGAGAATGGCAA
AAGCTTATGCATTTCTTTCCAGACTTGTTCAACAGGCCAGCCATTACGCTCGTCATCAAAATCACTCGCA
TCAACCAAACCGTTATTCATTCGTGATTGCGCCTGAGCGAGACGAAATACGCGATCGCTGTTAAAAGGAC
AATTACAAACAGGAATCGAATGCAACCGGCGCAGGAACACTGCCAGCGCATCAACAATATTTTCACCTGA
ATCAGGATATTCTTCTAATACCTGGAATGCTGTTTTCCCGGGGATCGCAGTGGTGAGTAACCATGCATCA
TCAGGAGTACGGATAAAATGCTTGATGGTCGGAAGAGGCATAAATTCCGTCAGCCAGTTTAGTCTGACCA
TCTCATCTGTAACATCATTGGCAACGCTACCTTTGCCATGTTTCAGAAACAACTCTGGCGCATCGGGCTT
CCCATACAATCGATAGATTGTCGCACCTGATTGCCCGACATTATCGCGAGCCCATTTATACCCATATAAA
TCAGCATCCATGTTGGAATTTAATCGCGGCCTGGAGCAAGACGTTTCCCGTTGAATATGGCTCATAACAC
CCCTTGTATTACTGTTTATGTAAGCAGACAGTTTTATTGTTCATGATGATATATTTTTATCTTGTGCAAT
GTACATCAGAGATTTTGAGACACAACCAATTATTGAAGGCCTCCCTAACGGGGGGCCTTTTTTTGTTTCT
GGTCTCCCAAGCGCTTAACGATCGTTGGCTGAACAAACAGACAATCTGGTCTGTTTGTATTATGGAAAAT
TTTTCTGTATAATAGATTCAACAAACAGACAATCTGGTCTGTTTGTATTATCAGCGGTCAACGCATGTGC
TTTGCGTTCTGATGAGACAGTGATGTCGAAACCGCCTCTACAAATAATTTTGTTTATAGGCCATTTGCAC
GAATTTAAGGAGAGTTTTTTATGAACCGTACGGAACTGCGTATGGCGTTGCGTCCCCTGGCCTTTTTGGA
CGCGCATGCCCACTCGCCCCATCGTTATGTAGAGCTGAGTCAAGAACCAGCCCCGAAACTGTTGGTCTGG
GACCCGGACACTGTAGATTGGATTTTCCGTTCAGACCACTCGCTGGGGCACCCGGGTTCACGCGCAATGC
GTCCCGTGCTGGGGTCTAAAAGCCTGTTATGGACCGATGGCCCTCGCTATGCGGCGTATAGACGTGTGCT
GGGTCCGCCACTGGGTACACGGCGTTTGGGTGATTACCATGATTTAATTACGGGAATTGCGGGCCGTGCA
ATCGACGCGCTTACCCCTGGCACAGTCTTTACCCTGGCTGATTGGACGCGCCAGGTAACTCTGAAAGTAG
CGGCAACCATTGTATTAGGTCGTGCGGATACCGCGGTGCTCGGACAGTTTACCGCGTGGATCGACCGTGC
ACTTGCGTCGGTGCCCCGCACCTTTGCATATCGCCTTTTGCGCGGGGGCCTTCCGACTAGTTCCCGTGAA
CTGGATCGTGCTCTCGTAACGCAAGCGCGCGCTGGCGTTAGCGGTCCACAGGCAACATTGGCATCTTTAC
TTCTCAGCGATGACTCCCCGGTCGGCGCGATCGATGATGATGAACTGCGCGATCAAATCGTGTCTCTGTT
ATTCGCCGGCCATGAAACCACCGCGTCGGCTACGGCGTGGACGCTGTTCTGGCTGGATAGACACGATGAT
GTGCGTCATGACGTGCTGGCTGAGCTGAGTAGCACCTCTGATAGTGGTGCAGATGCAAAAGCCGTGCCTT
TACTGCAAGCGTGTGTCCAGGAGGCCTTACGCATTACCCCTCCGGTGCCAGCAGCTGGGAATCGTCGACT
CCCGGGAGATACAGAATTGCTGGGTCGCCGCTTGCCAGCCGGCTCGGTCGTTGCGCCAAGCATCTACTTA
GCGCATCGGCAACCGGACAGCTTTCCGGGTCCGCGCCGTTTTGATCCGGCACGATTTCTGGGACGCCGCC
AGCCGCCGCAGCACTATCTGCCGTTTGGTGGCGGTGCCCGTCACTGCCTGGGTAGCCAGCTGGGTCAGCT
GGAAGTGCGCGTGATCGCTGCCGCCCTGCTGCGTCGACGTTCACTGCGTTGTATCGATCCTCACGCCGGT
GTACCGGCCTTACGCGGACATGCAATGGCCCCGGCTCGCGCGTTGCGGATGGAGGTAACAGCATGTCATG
ATTAATAAGGATGAGCTCTACAAATAAGCAGAGGTGGTTGTGTTGCGAAAAAAAAAAAAAAACACCCTAA
CGGGTGTTTTTTTTTTTTTGGTGTCCCCACGTGTGGCGCTGGAGACCGTCCAATGGCGGCGCGCCATCGA
ATGGTGCAAAACCTTTCGCGGTATGGCATGATAGCGCCCGGAAGAGAGTCAATTCAGGGTGGTGAATATG
AGCCCGAAACGTCGTACCCAGGCAGAACGTGCAATGGAAACCCAGGGTAAACTGATTGCAGCAGCACTGG
GTGTTCTGCGTGAAAAAGGTTATGCAGGTTTTCGTATTGCAGATGTTCCGGGTGCAGCCGGTGTTAGCCG
TGGTGCACAGAGCCATCATTTTCCGACCAAACTGGAACTGCTGCTGGCAACCTTTGAATGGCTGTATGAG
CAGATTACCGAACGTAGCCGTGCACGTCTGGCAAAACTGAAACCGGAAGATGATGTTATTCAGCAGATGC
TGGATGATGCAGCAGATTTTTTTCTGGATGATGATTTTAGCATCGGCCTGGATCTGATTGTTGCAGCAGA
TCGTGATCCGGCACTGCGTGAAGGTATTCTGCGTACCGTTGAACGTAATCGTTTTGTTGTTGAAGATATG
TGGCTGGGTGTGCTGGTGAGCCGTGGTCTGAGCCGTGATGATGCCGAAGATATTCTGTGGCTGATTTTTA
ACAGCGTTCGTGGTCTGACAGTTCGTAGCCTGTGGCAGAAAGATAAAGAACGTTTTGAACGTGTGCGTAA
TAGCACCCTGGAAATTGCACGTGAACGTTATGCAAAATTCAAACGTTGATAAGGATCCTAATTGGTAACG
AATCAGACAATTGACGGCTCGAGGGAGTAGCATAGGGTTTGCAGAATCCCTGCTTCGTCCATTTGACAGG
CACATTATGCATCGATGATAAGCTGTCAAACATGAGCAGATCCTCTACGCCGGACGCATCGTGGCCGGCA
TCACCGGCGCCACAGGTGCGGTTGCTGGCGCCTATATCGCCGACATCACCGATGGGGAAGATCGGGCTCG
CCACTTCGGGCTCATGAGCAAATATTTTATCTGAGGTGCTTCCTCGCTC
